>Addgene plasmid #60900 | pXCas9H840A | depositor full sequence | sequence record 98218 | pXCas9H840A sequence 8506 bps
GAGGGCCTATTTCCCATGATTCCTTCATATTTGCATATACGATACAAGGCTGTTAGAGAGATAATTGGAA
TTAATTTGACTGTAAACACAAAGATATTAGTACAAAATACGTGACGTAGAAAGTAATAATTTCTTGGGTA
GTTTGCAGTTTTAAAATTATGTTTTAAAATGGACTATCATATGCTTACCGTAACTTGAAAGTATTTCGAT
TTCTTGGCTTTATATATCTTGTGGAAAGGACGAAACACCGGGTCTTCGAGAAGACCTGTTTTAGAGCTAG
AAATAGCAAGTTAAAATAAGGCTAGTCCGTTATCAACTTGAAAAAGTGGCACCGAGTCGGTGCTTTTTTG
TTTTAGAGCTAGAAATAGCAAGTTAAAATAAGGCTAGTCCGTTTTTAGCGCGTGCGCCAATTCTGCAGAC
AAATGGCTCTAGAGGTACCCGTTACATAACTTACGGTAAATGGCCCGCCTGGCTGACCGCCCAACGACCC
CCGCCCATTGACGTCAATAGTAACGCCAATAGGGACTTTCCATTGACGTCAATGGGTGGAGTATTTACGG
TAAACTGCCCACTTGGCAGTACATCAAGTGTATCATATGCCAAGTACGCCCCCTATTGACGTCAATGACG
GTAAATGGCCCGCCTGGCATTGTGCCCAGTACATGACCTTATGGGACTTTCCTACTTGGCAGTACATCTA
CGTATTAGTCATCGCTATTACCATGGTCGAGGTGAGCCCCACGTTCTGCTTCACTCTCCCCATCTCCCCC
CCCTCCCCACCCCCAATTTTGTATTTATTTATTTTTTAATTATTTTGTGCAGCGATGGGGGCGGGGGGGG
GGGGGGGGCGCGCGCCAGGCGGGGCGGGGCGGGGCGAGGGGCGGGGCGGGGCGAGGCGGAGAGGTGCGGC
GGCAGCCAATCAGAGCGGCGCGCTCCGAAAGTTTCCTTTTATGGCGAGGCGGCGGCGGCGGCGGCCCTAT
AAAAAGCGAAGCGCGCGGCGGGCGGGAGTCGCTGCGACGCTGCCTTCGCCCCGTGCCCCGCTCCGCCGCC
GCCTCGCGCCGCCCGCCCCGGCTCTGACTGACCGCGTTACTCCCACAGGTGAGCGGGCGGGACGGCCCTT
CTCCTCCGGGCTGTAATTAGCTGAGCAAGAGGTAAGGGTTTAAGGGATGGTTGGTTGGTGGGGTATTAAT
GTTTAATTACCTGGAGCACCTGCCTGAAATCACTTTTTTTCAGGTTGGACCGGTGCCACCATGGACTATA
AGGACCACGACGGAGACTACAAGGATCATGATATTGATTACAAAGACGATGACGATAAGATGGCCCCAAA
GAAGAAGCGGAAGGTCGGTATCCACGGAGTCCCAGCAGCCGACAAGAAGTACAGCATCGGCCTGGACATC
GGCACCAACTCTGTGGGCTGGGCCGTGATCACCGACGAGTACAAGGTGCCCAGCAAGAAATTCAAGGTGC
TGGGCAACACCGACCGGCACAGCATCAAGAAGAACCTGATCGGAGCCCTGCTGTTCGACAGCGGCGAAAC
AGCCGAGGCCACCCGGCTGAAGAGAACCGCCAGAAGAAGATACACCAGACGGAAGAACCGGATCTGCTAT
CTGCAAGAGATCTTCAGCAACGAGATGGCCAAGGTGGACGACAGCTTCTTCCACAGACTGGAAGAGTCCT
TCCTGGTGGAAGAGGATAAGAAGCACGAGCGGCACCCCATCTTCGGCAACATCGTGGACGAGGTGGCCTA
CCACGAGAAGTACCCCACCATCTACCACCTGAGAAAGAAACTGGTGGACAGCACCGACAAGGCCGACCTG
CGGCTGATCTATCTGGCCCTGGCCCACATGATCAAGTTCCGGGGCCACTTCCTGATCGAGGGCGACCTGA
ACCCCGACAACAGCGACGTGGACAAGCTGTTCATCCAGCTGGTGCAGACCTACAACCAGCTGTTCGAGGA
AAACCCCATCAACGCCAGCGGCGTGGACGCCAAGGCCATCCTGTCTGCCAGACTGAGCAAGAGCAGACGG
CTGGAAAATCTGATCGCCCAGCTGCCCGGCGAGAAGAAGAATGGCCTGTTCGGAAACCTGATTGCCCTGA
GCCTGGGCCTGACCCCCAACTTCAAGAGCAACTTCGACCTGGCCGAGGATGCCAAACTGCAGCTGAGCAA
GGACACCTACGACGACGACCTGGACAACCTGCTGGCCCAGATCGGCGACCAGTACGCCGACCTGTTTCTG
GCCGCCAAGAACCTGTCCGACGCCATCCTGCTGAGCGACATCCTGAGAGTGAACACCGAGATCACCAAGG
CCCCCCTGAGCGCCTCTATGATCAAGAGATACGACGAGCACCACCAGGACCTGACCCTGCTGAAAGCTCT
CGTGCGGCAGCAGCTGCCTGAGAAGTACAAAGAGATTTTCTTCGACCAGAGCAAGAACGGCTACGCCGGC
TACATTGACGGCGGAGCCAGCCAGGAAGAGTTCTACAAGTTCATCAAGCCCATCCTGGAAAAGATGGACG
GCACCGAGGAACTGCTCGTGAAGCTGAACAGAGAGGACCTGCTGCGGAAGCAGCGGACCTTCGACAACGG
CAGCATCCCCCACCAGATCCACCTGGGAGAGCTGCACGCCATTCTGCGGCGGCAGGAAGATTTTTACCCA
TTCCTGAAGGACAACCGGGAAAAGATCGAGAAGATCCTGACCTTCCGCATCCCCTACTACGTGGGCCCTC
TGGCCAGGGGAAACAGCAGATTCGCCTGGATGACCAGAAAGAGCGAGGAAACCATCACCCCCTGGAACTT
CGAGGAAGTGGTGGACAAGGGCGCTTCCGCCCAGAGCTTCATCGAGCGGATGACCAACTTCGATAAGAAC
CTGCCCAACGAGAAGGTGCTGCCCAAGCACAGCCTGCTGTACGAGTACTTCACCGTGTATAACGAGCTGA
CCAAAGTGAAATACGTGACCGAGGGAATGAGAAAGCCCGCCTTCCTGAGCGGCGAGCAGAAAAAGGCCAT
CGTGGACCTGCTGTTCAAGACCAACCGGAAAGTGACCGTGAAGCAGCTGAAAGAGGACTACTTCAAGAAA
ATCGAGTGCTTCGACTCCGTGGAAATCTCCGGCGTGGAAGATCGGTTCAACGCCTCCCTGGGCACATACC
ACGATCTGCTGAAAATTATCAAGGACAAGGACTTCCTGGACAATGAGGAAAACGAGGACATTCTGGAAGA
TATCGTGCTGACCCTGACACTGTTTGAGGACAGAGAGATGATCGAGGAACGGCTGAAAACCTATGCCCAC
CTGTTCGACGACAAAGTGATGAAGCAGCTGAAGCGGCGGAGATACACCGGCTGGGGCAGGCTGAGCCGGA
AGCTGATCAACGGCATCCGGGACAAGCAGTCCGGCAAGACAATCCTGGATTTCCTGAAGTCCGACGGCTT
CGCCAACAGAAACTTCATGCAGCTGATCCACGACGACAGCCTGACCTTTAAAGAGGACATCCAGAAAGCC
CAGGTGTCCGGCCAGGGCGATAGCCTGCACGAGCACATTGCCAATCTGGCCGGCAGCCCCGCCATTAAGA
AGGGCATCCTGCAGACAGTGAAGGTGGTGGACGAGCTCGTGAAAGTGATGGGCCGGCACAAGCCCGAGAA
CATCGTGATCGAAATGGCCAGAGAGAACCAGACCACCCAGAAGGGACAGAAGAACAGCCGCGAGAGAATG
AAGCGGATCGAAGAGGGCATCAAAGAGCTGGGCAGCCAGATCCTGAAAGAACACCCCGTGGAAAACACCC
AGCTGCAGAACGAGAAGCTGTACCTGTACTACCTGCAGAATGGGCGGGATATGTACGTGGACCAGGAACT
GGACATCAACCGGCTGTCCGACTACGATGTGGACGCTATCGTGCCTCAGAGCTTTCTGAAGGACGACTCC
ATCGACAACAAGGTGCTGACCAGAAGCGACAAGAACCGGGGCAAGAGCGACAACGTGCCCTCCGAAGAGG
TCGTGAAGAAGATGAAGAACTACTGGCGGCAGCTGCTGAACGCCAAGCTGATTACCCAGAGAAAGTTCGA
CAATCTGACCAAGGCCGAGAGAGGCGGCCTGAGCGAACTGGATAAGGCCGGCTTCATCAAGAGACAGCTG
GTGGAAACCCGGCAGATCACAAAGCACGTGGCACAGATCCTGGACTCCCGGATGAACACTAAGTACGACG
AGAATGACAAGCTGATCCGGGAAGTGAAAGTGATCACCCTGAAGTCCAAGCTGGTGTCCGATTTCCGGAA
GGATTTCCAGTTTTACAAAGTGCGCGAGATCAACAACTACCACCACGCCCACGACGCCTACCTGAACGCC
GTCGTGGGAACCGCCCTGATCAAAAAGTACCCTAAGCTGGAAAGCGAGTTCGTGTACGGCGACTACAAGG
TGTACGACGTGCGGAAGATGATCGCCAAGAGCGAGCAGGAAATCGGCAAGGCTACCGCCAAGTACTTCTT
CTACAGCAACATCATGAACTTTTTCAAGACCGAGATTACCCTGGCCAACGGCGAGATCCGGAAGCGGCCT
CTGATCGAGACAAACGGCGAAACCGGGGAGATCGTGTGGGATAAGGGCCGGGATTTTGCCACCGTGCGGA
AAGTGCTGAGCATGCCCCAAGTGAATATCGTGAAAAAGACCGAGGTGCAGACAGGCGGCTTCAGCAAAGA
GTCTATCCTGCCCAAGAGGAACAGCGATAAGCTGATCGCCAGAAAGAAGGACTGGGACCCTAAGAAGTAC
GGCGGCTTCGACAGCCCCACCGTGGCCTATTCTGTGCTGGTGGTGGCCAAAGTGGAAAAGGGCAAGTCCA
AGAAACTGAAGAGTGTGAAAGAGCTGCTGGGGATCACCATCATGGAAAGAAGCAGCTTCGAGAAGAATCC
CATCGACTTTCTGGAAGCCAAGGGCTACAAAGAAGTGAAAAAGGACCTGATCATCAAGCTGCCTAAGTAC
TCCCTGTTCGAGCTGGAAAACGGCCGGAAGAGAATGCTGGCCTCTGCCGGCGAACTGCAGAAGGGAAACG
AACTGGCCCTGCCCTCCAAATATGTGAACTTCCTGTACCTGGCCAGCCACTATGAGAAGCTGAAGGGCTC
CCCCGAGGATAATGAGCAGAAACAGCTGTTTGTGGAACAGCACAAGCACTACCTGGACGAGATCATCGAG
CAGATCAGCGAGTTCTCCAAGAGAGTGATCCTGGCCGACGCTAATCTGGACAAAGTGCTGTCCGCCTACA
ACAAGCACCGGGATAAGCCCATCAGAGAGCAGGCCGAGAATATCATCCACCTGTTTACCCTGACCAATCT
GGGAGCCCCTGCCGCCTTCAAGTACTTTGACACCACCATCGACCGGAAGAGGTACACCAGCACCAAAGAG
GTGCTGGACGCCACCCTGATCCACCAGAGCATCACCGGCCTGTACGAGACACGGATCGACCTGTCTCAGC
TGGGAGGCGACAAAAGGCCGGCGGCCACGAAAAAGGCCGGCCAGGCAAAAAAGAAAAAGTAAGAATTCCT
AGAGCTCGCTGATCAGCCTCGACTGTGCCTTCTAGTTGCCAGCCATCTGTTGTTTGCCCCTCCCCCGTGC
CTTCCTTGACCCTGGAAGGTGCCACTCCCACTGTCCTTTCCTAATAAAATGAGGAAATTGCATCGCATTG
TCTGAGTAGGTGTCATTCTATTCTGGGGGGTGGGGTGGGGCAGGACAGCAAGGGGGAGGATTGGGAAGAG
AATAGCAGGCATGCTGGGGAGCGGCCGCAGGAACCCCTAGTGATGGAGTTGGCCACTCCCTCTCTGCGCG
CTCGCTCGCTCACTGAGGCCGGGCGACCAAAGGTCGCCCGACGCCCGGGCTTTGCCCGGGCGGCCTCAGT
GAGCGAGCGAGCGCGCAGCTGCCTGCAGGGGCGCCTGATGCGGTATTTTCTCCTTACGCATCTGTGCGGT
ATTTCACACCGCATA
[142 nt withheld, positions 5966-6107]
C
[141 nt withheld, positions 6109-6249]
CCTTTGACGTTGGAGTCCACGTTCTTT
[37 nt withheld, positions 6277-6313]
ACCCTATCTCGGGCTATTCTTTTGATTTATAAGGGATTTTGCCGATTTCGGCCTATTGGTTAAAAAATGA
GCTGATTTAACAAAAATTTAACGCGAATTTTAACAAAATATTAACGTTTACAATTTTATGGTGCACTCTC
AGTACAATCTGCTCTGATGCCGCATAGTTAAGCCAGCCCCGACACCCGCCAACACCCGCTGACGCGCCCT
GACGGGCTTGTCTGCTCCCGGCATCCGCTTACAGACAAGCTGTGACCGTCTCCGGGAGCTGCATGTGTCA
GAGGTTTTCACCGTCATCACCGAAACGCGCGAGACGAAAGGGCCTCGTGATACGCCTATTTTTATAGGTT
AATGTCATGATAATAATGGTTTCTTAGACGTCAGGTGGCACTTTTCGGGGAAATGTGCGCGGAACCCCTA
TTTGTTTATTTTTCTAAATACATTCAAATATGTATCCGCTCATGAGACAATAACCCTGATAAATGCTTCA
ATAATATTGAAAAAGGAAGAGTATGAGTATTCAACATTTCCGTGTCGCCCTTATTCCCTTTTTTGCGGCA
TTTTGCCTTCCTGTTTTTGCTCACCCAGAAACGCTGGTGAAAGTAAAAGATGCTGAAGATCAGTTGGGTG
CACGAGTGGGTTACATCGAACTGGATCTCAACAGCGGTAAGATCCTTGAGAGTTTTCGCCCCGAAGAACG
TTTTCCAATGATGAGCACTTTTAAAGTTCTGCTATGTGGCGCGGTATTATCCCGTATTGACGCCGGGCAA
GAGCAACTCGGTCGCCGCATACACTATTCTCAGAATGACTTGGTTGAGTACTCACCAGTCACAGAAAAGC
ATCTTACGGATGGCATGACAGTAAGAGAATTATGCAGTGCTGCCATAACCATGAGTGATAACACTGCGGC
CAACTTACTTCTGACAACGATCGGAGGACCGAAGGAGCTAACCGCTTTTTTGCACAACATGGGGGATCAT
GTAACTCGCCTTGATCGTTGGGAACCGGAGCTGAATGAAGCCATACCAAACGACGAGCGTGACACCACGA
TGCCTGTAGCAATGGCAACAACGTTGCGCAAACTATTAACTGGCGAACTACTTACTCTAGCTTCCCGGCA
ACAATTAATAGACTGGATGGAGGCGGATAAAGTTGCAGGACCACTTCTGCGCTCGGCCCTTCCGGCTGGC
TGGTTTATTGCTGATAAATCTGGAGCCGGTGAGCGTGGAAGCCGCGGTATCATTGCAGCACTGGGGCCAG
ATGGTAAGCCCTCCCGTATCGTAGTTATCTACACGACGGGGAGTCAGGCAACTATGGATGAACGAAATAG
ACAGATCGCTGAGATAGGTGCCTCACTGATTAAGCATTGGTAACTGTCAGACCAAGTTTACTCATATATA
CTTTAGATTGATTTAAAACTTCATTTTTAATTTAAAAGGATCTAGGTGAAGATCCTTTTTGATAATCTCA
TGACCAAAATCCCTTAACGTGAGTTTTCGTTCCACTGAGCGTCAGACCCCGTAGAAAAGATCAAAGGATC
TTCTTGAGATCCTTTTTTTCTGCGCGTAATCTGCTGCTTGCAAACAAAAAAACCACCGCTACCAGCGGTG
GTTTGTTTGCCGGATCAAGAGCTACCAACTCTTTTTCCGAAGGTAACTGGCTTCAGCAGAGCGCAGATAC
CAAATACTGTCCTTCTAGTGTAGCCGTAGTTAGGCCACCACTTCAAGAACTCTGTAGCACCGCCTACATA
CCTCGCTCTGCTAATCCTGTTACCAGTGGCTGCTGCCAGTGGCGATAAGTCGTGTCTTACCGGGTTGGAC
TCAAGACGATAGTTACCGGATAAGGCGCAGCGGTCGGGCTGAACGGGGGGTTCGTGCACACAGCCCAGCT
TGGAGCGAACGACCTACACCGAACTGAGATACCTACAGCGTGAGCTATGAGAAAGCGCCACGCTTCCCGA
AGGGAGAAAGGCGGACAGGTATCCGGTAAGCGGCAGGGTCGGAACAGGAGAGCGCACGAGGGAGCTTCCA
GGGGGAAACGCCTGGTATCTTTATAGTCCTGTCGGGTTTCGCCACCTCTGACTTGAGCGTCGATTTTTGT
GATGCTCGTCAGGGGGGCGGAGCCTATGGAAAAACGCCAGCAACGCGGCCTTTTTACGGTTCCTGGCCTT
TTGCTGGCCTTTTGCTCACATGT
Features (pLannotate 1.2.2; 18 found; start..end, strand, type, name):
      1..241     +  promoter       U6 promoter: RNA polymerase III promoter for human U6 snRNA
    268..343     +  misc_RNA       gRNA scaffold: guide RNA scaffold for the Streptococcus pyogenes CRISPR/Cas9 system
    350..393     +  misc_RNA       gRNA scaffold (fragment): guide RNA scaffold for the Streptococcus pyogenes CRISPR/Cas9 system
    440..725     +  enhancer       CMV enhancer: human cytomegalovirus immediate early enhancer; contains an 18-bp deletion relative to the standard CMV enhancer
    727..1004    +  promoter       chicken β-actin promoter: No description available
   1005..1233    +  intron         hybrid intron: hybrid between chicken β-actin (CBA) and minute virus of mice (MMV) introns (Gray et al., 2011)
   1371..2972    +  CDS            Cas9(N): N-terminal portion of Streptococcus pyogenes Cas9 (Zetsche et al., 2015)
   2973..5471    +  CDS            Cas9(C): C-terminal portion of Streptococcus pyogenes Cas9 (Zetsche et al., 2015)
   5472..5519    +  CDS            nucleoplasmin NLS: bipartite nuclear localization signal from nucleoplasmin
   5553..5664    +  polyA_signal   bGH poly(A) signal: bovine growth hormone polyadenylation signal
   5769..5909    +  repeat_region  AAV2 ITR: inverted terminal repeat of adeno-associated virus serotype 2 inverted
   5914..5965    -  misc_feature   bom (fragment): basis of mobility region from pBR322
   5984..6364    +  rep_origin     M13 ori (sequence partly withheld): M13 bacteriophage origin of replication; arrow indicates direction of (+) strand synthesis
   6440..6489    -  misc_feature   bom (fragment): basis of mobility region from pBR322
   6591..6626    -  CDS            rop (fragment): Rop protein, which maintains plasmids at low copy number; rop
   6721..6825    +  promoter       AmpR promoter: bla
   6826..7686    +  CDS            AmpR: β-lactamase; bla; confers resistance to ampicillin, carbenicillin, and related antibiotics
   7857..8445    +  rep_origin     ori: high-copy-number ColE1/pMB1/pBR322/pUC origin of replication
