[The description below was written by a language model from this plasmid's Addgene catalogue record and pLannotate feature annotations shown in this document.]
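Description:
pXCas9H840A is an 8.5 kb mammalian CRISPR expression plasmid that delivers both a Streptococcus pyogenes Cas9 nickase and a guide RNA from a single vector. It was made by introducing the H840A substitution into pX330. It is deposited as an empty backbone, meaning no target-specific guide sequence has been inserted. Propagation in E. coli relies on a high-copy pUC/ColE1-type origin and an ampicillin resistance gene (β-lactamase with its own promoter). The annotation also picks up an M13/f1-type phage origin, a single AAV2 ITR element downstream of the Cas9 cassette, and short bom and rop fragments, which appear to be backbone remnants rather than functional modules.

Two transcription units make up the payload. A human U6 RNA polymerase III promoter sits upstream of the S. pyogenes gRNA scaffold, with a short gap between them where a guide sequence is inserted by restriction cloning. The depositor states that the strategy is identical to that used for pX330/pX335. Downstream, the CBh hybrid promoter (CMV enhancer, chicken β-actin promoter and a hybrid CBA/MVM intron) drives the Cas9 coding sequence, which the annotation tool splits into N- and C-terminal portions although they are contiguous. The protein ends in a nucleoplasmin bipartite NLS, followed by a bGH polyadenylation signal. The catalogue lists an N-terminal 3XFLAG tag, which is not annotated in the feature table.

H840A inactivates the HNH nuclease domain, so the enzyme cuts only one DNA strand instead of making a double-strand break. The associated publication quantified HDR versus NHEJ outcomes across loci, nucleases and cell types, which suggests the plasmid served for comparing nickase-based editing with other Cas9 variants in transfected mammalian cells.
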