Addgene plasmid #60900: pXCas9H840A
Purpose: (Empty Backbone) Dual Expression Vector for Cas9 H840A nickase and gRNA
Depositing lab: Bruce Conklin. Depositing organization: J. David Gladstone Institutes. Publication: Systematic quantification of HDR and NHEJ reveals effects of locus, nuclease, and cell type on genome-editing. Miyaoka Y, Berman JR, Cooper SB, Mayerl SJ, Chan AH, Zhang B, Karlin-Neumann GA, Conklin BR. Sci Rep. 2016 Mar 31;6:23549. doi: 10.1038/srep23549. PubMed 27030102.
Backbone
  Vector backbone: pUC ori vector
  Backbone size (bp): 8506
  Vector type: Mammalian Expression, CRISPR
  Promoter: CBh and U6
  Tag / fusion protein: 3XFLAG (N terminal on backbone)
Growth in bacteria
  Bacterial resistance: Ampicillin, 100 μg/mL
  Growth temperature: 37°C
  Growth strain: DH5alpha
  Copy number: High Copy
Gene/Insert
  Cloning method: Restriction Enzyme
  Sequencing primers: 5′ ACTATCATATGCTTACCGTAAC
Resource information
  A portion of this plasmid was derived from a plasmid made by: The plasmid is generated by introduction of the H840A mutation into pX330 from the Zhang laboratory.
Terms and licenses: Academic/Nonprofit Terms; Industry Terms: Not Available to Industry
Depositor comments: The gRNA cloning strategy is exactly the same as for pX330/pX335.
How to cite: pXCas9H840A was a gift from Bruce Conklin (Addgene plasmid # 60900 ; http://n2t.net/addgene:60900 ; RRID:Addgene_60900)
