>Addgene plasmid #60900 | pXCas9H840A | addgene partial sequence | sequence record 99598 | hSpCas9-R1 5'-CGCTCGTGCTTCTTATCCTC-3'
GCCTCGCGCCGCCCGCCCCGGCTCTGACTGACCGCGTTACTCCCACAGGTGAGCGGGCGGGACGGCCCTT
CTCCTCCGGGCTGTAATTAGCTGAGCAAGAGGTAAGGGTTTAAGGGATGGTTGGTTGGTGGGGTATTAAT
GTTTAATTACCTGGAGCACCTGCCTGAAATCACTTTTTTTCAGGTTGGACCGGTGCCACCATGGACTATA
AGGACCACGACGGAGACTACAAGGATCATGATATTGATTACAAAGACGATGACGATAAGATGGCCCCAAA
GAAGAAGCGGAAGGTCGGTATCCACGGAGTCCCAGCAGCCGACAAGAAGTACAGCATCGGCCTGGACATC
GGCACCAACTCTGTGGGCTGGGCCGTGATCACCGACGAGTACAAGGTGCCCAGCAAGAAATTCAAGGTGC
TGGGCAACACCGACCGGCACAGCATCAAGAAGAACCTGATCGGAGCCCTGCTGTTCGACAGCGGCGAAAC
AGCCGAGGCCACCCGGCTGAAGAGAACCGCCAGAAGAAGATACACCAGACGGAAGAACCGGATCTGCTAT
CTGCAAGAGATCTTCAGCAACGAGATGGCCAAGGTGGACGACAGCTTCTTCCACAGACTG
