>Addgene plasmid #60900 | pXCas9H840A | addgene partial sequence | sequence record 99599 | bgh_pA_d2r 5'-ACTCAGACAATGCGATGCAAtttc-3'
GTGGAAAAGGGCAAGTCCAAGAAACTGAAGAGTGTGAAAGAGCTGCTGGGGATCACCATCATGGAAAGAA
GCAGCTTCGAGAAGAATCCCATCGACTTTCTGGAAGCCAAGGGCTACAAAGAAGTGAAAAAGGACCTGAT
CATCAAGCTGCCTAAGTACTCCCTGTTCGAGCTGGAAAACGGCCGGAAGAGAATGCTGGCCTCTGCCGGC
GAACTGCAGAAGGGAAACGAACTGGCCCTGCCCTCCAAATATGTGAACTTCCTGTACCTGGCCAGCCACT
ATGAGAAGCTGAAGGGCTCCCCCGAGGATAATGAGCAGAAACAGCTGTTTGTGGAACAGCACAAGCACTA
CCTGGACGAGATCATCGAGCAGATCAGCGAGTTCTCCAAGAGAGTGATCCTGGCCGACGCTAATCTGGAC
AAAGTGCTGTCCGCCTACAACAAGCACCGGGATAAGCCCATCAGAGAGCAGGCCGAGAATATCATCCACC
TGTTTACCCTGACCAATCTGGGAGCCCCTGCCGCCTTCAAGTACTTTGACACCACCATCGACCGGAAGAG
GTACACCAGCACCAAAGAGGTGCTGGACGCCACCCTGATCCACCAGAGCATCACCGGCCTGTACGAGACA
CGGATCGACCTGTCTCAGCTGGGAGGCGACAAAAGGCCGGCGGCCACGAAAAAGGCCGGCCAGGCAAAAA
AGAAAAAGTAAGAATTCCTAGAGCTCGCTGATCAGCCTCGACTGTGCCTTCTAGTTGCCAGCCATCTGTT
GTTTGCCCCTCCCCCGTGCCTTCCTTGACCCTGGAAGGTGCCACTCCC
