>Addgene plasmid #60900 | pXCas9H840A | addgene partial sequence | sequence record 100596 | dCas9-R2 5'-GGGTTTCCACCAGCTGTCTC-3'
CAAGGACAAGGACTTCCTGGACAATGAGGAAAACGAGGACATTCTGGAAGATATCGTGCTGACCCTGACA
CTGTTTGAGGACAGAGAGATGATCGAGGAACGGCTGAAAACCTATGCCCACCTGTTCGACGACAAAGTGA
TGAAGCAGCTGAAGCGGCGGAGATACACCGGCTGGGGCAGGCTGAGCCGGAAGCTGATCAACGGCATCCG
GGACAAGCAGTCCGGCAAGACAATCCTGGATTTCCTGAAGTCCGACGGCTTCGCCAACAGAAACTTCATG
CAGCTGATCCACGACGACAGCCTGACCTTTAAAGAGGACATCCAGAAAGCCCAGGTGTCCGGCCAGGGCG
ATAGCCTGCACGAGCACATTGCCAATCTGGCCGGCAGCCCCGCCATTAAGAAGGGCATCCTGCAGACAGT
GAAGGTGGTGGACGAGCTCGTGAAAGTGATGGGCCGGCACAAGCCCGAGAACATCGTGATCGAAATGGCC
AGAGAGAACCAGACCACCCAGAAGGGACAGAAGAACAGCCGCGAGAGAATGAAGCGGATCGAAGAGGGCA
TCAAAGAGCTGGGCAGCCAGATCCTGAAAGAACACCCCGTGGAAAACACCCAGCTGCAGAACGAGAAGCT
GTACCTGTACTACCTGCAGAATGGGCGGGATATGTACGTGGACCAGGAACTGGACATCAACCGGCTGTCC
GACTACGATGTGGACGCTATCGTGCCTCAGAGCTTTCTGAAGGACGACTCCATCGACAACAAGGTGCTGA
CCAGAAGCGACAAGAACCGGGGCAAGAGCGACAACGTGCCCTCCGAAGAGGTCGTGAAGAAGATGAAGAA
CTACTGGCGGCAGCTGCTGAACGCCAAGCTGATTACCCAGAGAAAGTTCGACAATCTGACCAAGGCCGAG
AGAGGCGGCCTGAGCGAA
